Addgene plasmid #176736: pYCTK032
Purpose: The plasmid is part of a GG toolkit for cell-cell communication in S. cerevisiae. This plasmid is an L0 part plasmid and contains the Bar1 gene of Kluyveromyces lactis (barrier part).
Depositing lab: Victor Sourjik. Publication: Construction of multicellular yeast networks using the communication toolkit with variable specificity and attenuation. Krink N, Loechner AC, Anders A, Kahnt J, Rensing S, Hochberg G, Sourjik V. bioRxiv 2021 10.1101/2021.09.27.462023.
Backbone
  Vector backbone: pYTK001
  Vector type: Synthetic Biology
Growth in bacteria
  Bacterial resistance: Chloramphenicol, 25 μg/mL
  Growth temperature: 37°C
  Growth strain: DH5alpha
  Copy number: Low Copy
Gene/Insert
  Gene/Insert name: bar1Kl
  Species: Kluyveromyces lactis
  Mutation: Codon-optimized for expression in S. cerevisiae
  Cloning method: Restriction Enzyme; 5′ cloning site BsmBI (destroyed during cloning); 3′ cloning site BsmBI (destroyed during cloning)
  Sequencing primers: 5′ CCTGGCCTTTTGCTGGCC; 3′ CCAGTAATGACCTCAGAACTC
Terms and licenses: Academic/Nonprofit Terms; Industry Terms: Not Available to Industry
Depositor comments: The gene was codon-optimized for expression in S. cervisiae and cloned into the vector using Goden Gate. The plasmid is Golden Gate Cloning compatible. Please visit https://doi.org/10.1101/2021.09.27.462023 for bioRxiv preprint.
How to cite: pYCTK032 was a gift from Victor Sourjik (Addgene plasmid # 176736 ; http://n2t.net/addgene:176736 ; RRID:Addgene_176736)
