[The description below was written by a language model from this plasmid's Addgene catalogue record and pLannotate feature annotations shown in this document.]
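Description:
pYCTK032 is a level 0 (L0) part plasmid from a Golden Gate toolkit for engineering cell-cell communication in Saccharomyces cerevisiae. It is built on the pYTK001 part-entry backbone and is a bacterial storage and cloning vector rather than a yeast expression plasmid. The annotated features include no yeast origin, yeast selectable marker, or yeast promoter and terminator. It is propagated in E. coli through a ColE1/pMB1-type origin and selected with chloramphenicol through the cat gene, which has its own promoter and is followed by a lambda t0 terminator. The catalogue lists the plasmid as low copy, although the annotation tool describes the origin as a high-copy type. A very short fragment matching the RSF origin is also flagged and is probably not functional.

The payload is bar1Kl, the Bar1 gene of Kluyveromyces lactis, codon-optimized for expression in S. cerevisiae and classed in the toolkit as a "barrier" part. Bar1 is a secreted aspartyl protease that degrades alpha-factor mating pheromone, so it can attenuate pheromone-based signals between cells. The feature table does not annotate the insert as such. Its only hit in that region is a short partial match to a plant aspartic protease, which fits the protease family of the insert but is not a distinct element. The gene was inserted by BsmBI Golden Gate cloning, which destroyed both sites. The record states only that the plasmid remains Golden Gate compatible, so the part can presumably be combined with promoter and terminator parts in higher-level assemblies. Its intended use is as a component for building multicellular yeast networks with tunable signal specificity and attenuation.
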