Features (pLannotate 1.2.2; 6 found; start..end, strand, type, name):
      1..28      +  rep_origin     RSF ori (fragment): Plasmids containing the RSF 1030 origin of replication can be propagated in E. coli cells that contain additional plasmids with compatible origins.
    199..303     +  CDS            CARDH_CYNCA (fragment): Experimental evidence at protein level: Swiss-Prot protein existence level 1. Aspartic protease with a high preference for bonds between hydrophobic residues. From Cynara cardunculus (Cardoon).
   1592..1626    -  terminator     lambda t0 terminator: minimal transcription terminator from phage lambda (Scholtissek and Grosse, 1987)
   1700..2356    -  CDS            cat: CAT_ECOLX - Experimental evidence at protein level: Swiss-Prot protein existence level 1. This enzyme is an effector of chloramphenicol resistance in bacteria. From Escherichia coli. This protein is used as a marker in many commonly used cloning vectors, such as pACYC184.
   2357..2454    -  promoter       cat promoter: promoter of the E. coli cat gene encoding chloramphenicol acetyltransferase
   2538..3126    +  rep_origin     ori: high-copy-number ColE1/pMB1/pBR322/pUC origin of replication
>Addgene plasmid #176736 | pYCTK032 | addgene full sequence | sequence record 351577 | Addgene NGS Result
TTATCCCCTGATTCTGTGGATAACCGTAGTCGGTCTCATATGATTTTACCTTCTCTCACAATTCTATGTT
TACTGACATCTTTAATAAACTGTCGTCAAATAGAGTTCGATCATGATTCAAAAGTCATTCAGCTGCAACT
ACTTAAACCAGCTGATAGAAGTCTACAGAAAAGATCTAAAAGTTTTGAAAGTAAACTAAATCCACAGGAC
TACTTTTATACCGTTGAACTTGGTGTAGGTACACCATCGCAGAAAATAAATTGTATATTCGATACTGGAT
CGTCAGATTTATGGGTACCGGCTAAGAGTAATCCATTCTGTCTAGGAAACAAGCTAGATACAAATGGTAC
TAATGAATTCCATGGCACAGAAATAACACCAATACTGGATTGCGATAAGATTGGCGTTTTCGACCCAGGT
TCGTCCTACAGTCTGAGTGCAACTGGGTATAATTTCTCCACTCAGTACTTTGACGGCAGCTATTCAGATG
GGTTTTGGGTCGTCGATGATATTTCAATTGCCGACCAGCAGGTCCCAGATCTGCAATTTGCAGTTGCTAA
TATATCAAGTGCTCCATCAGGTGTACTAGGTGTGGGACTTCCTAGACTGGAAGCAGTTCGTGGATACGAT
GGAGCCCCCAATGCGAATTACGATAACTTTCCGCAGACACTGAAAAGTAATAGATTGATCAATAGGGTGT
TGTACTCGTTGTATTTCGATAGTGGAGATCTAGAAAGTGGAACAGTGCTCTTCGGAGGTATCGATGAGAA
AAAATACGATGGTGTGCTGTATACTTTGCCATTAGTCAATATATATGAACAGATTGATGAACCCGCTGCT
TTTGATATCACTTTACAAGGACTTGGAATAAGAAGTGAATCGAATTGTAAAGATACTGTCATCGCGCATA
AAAAGGCCCCAGCACTACTTGATTCTGGTAGTACAATCATGGGAGCTCCTCAAGAGGCACTAGAAAGTAT
TGCCCAAGAACTGGGCGCTGCATTCTCGGAAAGCGACGGGTTGTATGTGTTAGATTGCCCAGCATCCAAT
GATGATCGCACATTTTATTTCGATTTCGGTGAATTGAAACTGAAAGTGCCAATACATGACCTCTTATATC
TACCTGAATCCGGTCAGAATTATTGTGGGTTGGCAATAATTGCGAGTGGCGAAGAGTGGATCCTGGGGGA
TCTTGTTTTGAAAAGCGCATATGTAGTATATGACCTTGATAACTTGGAGATCTCTATTTCCCAGGTAAAA
ACCACGAGCGGGTCAAGAATACAAACAGTAAGTGCAACAGGCTCTCTGCCTCAAACTAGAAAATCAAATT
CTACCCCCTGGAGTCTGTCTGGCAGTACCAACTCAAGTACAGACTCTGTATTTGATAAGCCTTTACCTAA
GAAATGTCAAAAATCACCCTCTAAGACATGTCCGGCAAAGAAAAAAGGAAATAAAAGAGAAGTCTTAATC
AATATACATGACAATCTAATTATGCTTGAAAACTCTGGTTCTTCTAGTTTAAGACCATCCTATCTGCTTT
GCGCATTGTTAGTACTCTTCCATTCTCTCCTAGGATCCTGAGACCAGACCAATAAAAAACGCCCGGCGGC
AACCGAGCGTTCTGAACAAATCCAGATGGAGTTCTGAGGTCATTACTGGATCTATCAACAGGAGTCCAAG
CGAGCTCGATATCAAATTACGCCCCGCCCTGCCACTCATCGCAGTACTGTTGTAATTCATTAAGCATTCT
GCCGACATGGAAGCCATCACAAACGGCATGATGAACCTGAATCGCCAGCGGCATCAGCACCTTGTCGCCT
TGCGTATAATATTTGCCCATGGTGAAAACGGGGGCGAAGAAGTTGTCCATATTGGCCACGTTTAAATCAA
AACTGGTGAAACTCACCCAGGGATTGGCTGAAACGAAAAACATATTCTCAATAAACCCTTTAGGGAAATA
GGCCAGGTTTTCACCGTAACACGCCACATCTTGCGAATATATGTGTAGAAACTGCCGGAAATCGTCGTGG
TATTCACTCCAGAGCGATGAAAACGTTTCAGTTTGCTCATGGAAAACGGTGTAACAAGGGTGAACACTAT
CCCATATCACCAGCTCACCGTCTTTCATTGCCATACGAAATTCCGGATGAGCATTCATCAGGCGGGCAAG
AATGTGAATAAAGGCCGGATAAAACTTGTGCTTATTTTTCTTTACGGTCTTTAAAAAGGCCGTAATATCC
AGCTGAACGGTCTGGTTATAGGTACATTGAGCAACTGACTGAAATGCCTCAAAATGTTCTTTACGATGCC
ATTGGGATATATCAACGGTGGTATATCCAGTGATTTTTTTCTCCATTTTAGCTTCCTTAGCTCCTGAAAA
TCTCGATAACTCAAAAAATACGCCCGGTAGTGATCTTATTTCATTATGGTGAAAGTTGGAACCTCTTACG
TGCCCGATCAATCATGACCAAAATCCCTTAACGTGAGTTTTCGTTCCACTGAGCGTCAGACCCCGTAGAA
AAGATCAAAGGATCTTCTTGAGATCCTTTTTTTCTGCGCGTAATCTGCTGCTTGCAAACAAAAAAACCAC
CGCTACCAGCGGTGGTTTGTTTGCCGGATCAAGAGCTACCAACTCTTTTTCCGAAGGTAACTGGCTTCAG
CAGAGCGCAGATACCAAATACTGTTCTTCTAGTGTAGCCGTAGTTAGGCCACCACTTCAAGAACTCTGTA
GCACCGCCTACATACCTCGCTCTGCTAATCCTGTTACCAGTGGCTGCTGCCAGTGGCGATAAGTCGTGTC
TTACCGGGTTGGACTCAAGACGATAGTTACCGGATAAGGCGCAGCGGTCGGGCTGAACGGGGGGTTCGTG
CACACAGCCCAGCTTGGAGCGAACGACCTACACCGAACTGAGATACCTACAGCGTGAGCTATGAGAAAGC
GCCACGCTTCCCGAAGGGAGAAAGGCGGACAGGTATCCGGTAAGCGGCAGGGTCGGAACAGGAGAGCGCA
CGAGGGAGCTTCCAGGGGGAAACGCCTGGTATCTTTATAGTCCTGTCGGGTTTCGCCACCTCTGACTTGA
GCGTCGATTTTTGTGATGCTCGTCAGGGGGGCGGAGCCTATGGAAAAACGCCAGCAACGCGGCCTTTTTA
CGGTTCCTGGCCTTTTGCTGGCCTTTTGCTCACATGTTCTTTCCTGCG
