>Addgene plasmid #176736 | pYCTK032 | depositor partial sequence | sequence record 342521 | bar1Kl
ATGATTTTACCTTCTCTCACAATTCTATGTTTACTGACATCTTTAATAAACTGTCGTCAAATAGAGTTCG
ATCATGATTCAAAAGTCATTCAGCTGCAACTACTTAAACCAGCTGATAGAAGTCTACAGAAAAGATCTAA
AAGTTTTGAAAGTAAACTAAATCCACAGGACTACTTTTATACCGTTGAACTTGGTGTAGGTACACCATCG
CAGAAAATAAATTGTATATTCGATACTGGATCGTCAGATTTATGGGTACCGGCTAAGAGTAATCCATTCT
GTCTAGGAAACAAGCTAGATACAAATGGTACTAATGAATTCCATGGCACAGAAATAACACCAATACTGGA
TTGCGATAAGATTGGCGTTTTCGACCCAGGTTCGTCCTACAGTCTGAGTGCAACTGGGTATAATTTCTCC
ACTCAGTACTTTGACGGCAGCTATTCAGATGGGTTTTGGGTCGTCGATGATATTTCAATTGCCGACCAGC
AGGTCCCAGATCTGCAATTTGCAGTTGCTAATATATCAAGTGCTCCATCAGGTGTACTAGGTGTGGGACT
TCCTAGACTGGAAGCAGTTCGTGGATACGATGGAGCCCCCAATGCGAATTACGATAACTTTCCGCAGACA
CTGAAAAGTAATAGATTGATCAATAGGGTGTTGTACTCGTTGTATTTCGATAGTGGAGATCTAGAAAGTG
GAACAGTGCTCTTCGGAGGTATCGATGAGAAAAAATACGATGGTGTGCTGTATACTTTGCCATTAGTCAA
TATATATGAACAGATTGATGAACCCGCTGCTTTTGATATCACTTTACAAGGACTTGGAATAAGAAGTGAA
TCGAATTGTAAAGATACTGTCATCGCGCATAAAAAGGCCCCAGCACTACTTGATTCTGGTAGTACAATCA
TGGGAGCTCCTCAAGAGGCACTAGAAAGTATTGCCCAAGAACTGGGCGCTGCATTCTCGGAAAGCGACGG
GTTGTATGTGTTAGATTGCCCAGCATCCAATGATGATCGCACATTTTATTTCGATTTCGGTGAATTGAAA
CTGAAAGTGCCAATACATGACCTCTTATATCTACCTGAATCCGGTCAGAATTATTGTGGGTTGGCAATAA
TTGCGAGTGGCGAAGAGTGGATCCTGGGGGATCTTGTTTTGAAAAGCGCATATGTAGTATATGACCTTGA
TAACTTGGAGATCTCTATTTCCCAGGTAAAAACCACGAGCGGGTCAAGAATACAAACAGTAAGTGCAACA
GGCTCTCTGCCTCAAACTAGAAAATCAAATTCTACCCCCTGGAGTCTGTCTGGCAGTACCAACTCAAGTA
CAGACTCTGTATTTGATAAGCCTTTACCTAAGAAATGTCAAAAATCACCCTCTAAGACATGTCCGGCAAA
GAAAAAAGGAAATAAAAGAGAAGTCTTAATCAATATACATGACAATCTAATTATGCTTGAAAACTCTGGT
TCTTCTAGTTTAAGACCATCCTATCTGCTTTGCGCATTGTTAGTACTCTTCCATTCTCTCCTA
